Addgene plasmid #216828: pAV-puro-U6+27-F30-Tornado-Squash-FTL-IRE
Purpose: Expresses a circular RNA containing a Squash aptamer and an IRE (FTL derived) in mammalian cells, using the Tornado expression system.
Depositing lab: Samie Jaffrey. Depositing organization: Cornell University. Publication: Engineering acyclovir-induced RNA nanodevices for reversible and tunable control of aptamer function. Hagen T, Litke JL, Nasir N, Hou Q, Jaffrey SR. Cell Chem Biol. 2024 Aug 23:S2451-9456(24)00319-2. doi: 10.1016/j.chembiol.2024.07.017. PubMed 39191249.
Backbone
  Vector backbone: pAV-puro-U6+27
  Backbone size w/o insert (bp): 5587
  Total vector size (bp): 5760
  Vector type: Mammalian Expression
  Selectable markers: Puromycin
Growth in bacteria
  Bacterial resistance: Ampicillin, 100 μg/mL
  Growth temperature: 37°C
  Growth strain: DH5alpha
  Copy number: Unknown
Gene/Insert
  Gene/Insert name: Tornado-Squash-FTL-IRE
  Species: Synthetic
  Insert size (bp): 173
  Promoter: U6+27
  Cloning method: Restriction Enzyme; 5′ cloning site NotI (not destroyed); 3′ cloning site SacII (not destroyed)
  Sequencing primers: 5′ GGAAGAGGGCCTATTTCCCAT; 3′ CTAGTCCTCGGCTCGAG
Terms and licenses: Academic/Nonprofit Terms; Industry Terms: Not Available to Industry
How to cite: pAV-puro-U6+27-F30-Tornado-Squash-FTL-IRE was a gift from Samie Jaffrey (Addgene plasmid # 216828 ; http://n2t.net/addgene:216828 ; RRID:Addgene_216828)
