[The description below was written by a language model from this plasmid's Addgene catalogue record and pLannotate feature annotations shown in this document.]
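Description:
pAV-puro-U6+27-F30-Tornado-Squash-FTL-IRE is a mammalian expression plasmid built on the pAV-puro-U6+27 backbone. It produces a small synthetic circular RNA in transfected cells. In bacteria it is maintained through a high-copy ColE1/pUC-type origin and selected with ampicillin (AmpR under its own bla promoter); an f1 origin and a lacZα remnant are also annotated. For mammalian selection, an SV40 enhancer/early promoter drives a puromycin N-acetyltransferase cassette, followed by a ble-like fragment, SV40 small t intron and large T fragments, and an SV40 poly(A) signal. A short fragment of an AAV2 inverted terminal repeat is detected, but nothing in the record indicates use as a packaging vector.

The payload is a 173 bp synthetic insert cloned between NotI and SacII sites downstream of the U6+27 promoter, a human U6 RNA polymerase III promoter that retains the first 27 nucleotides of U6 snRNA. In the Tornado system, the RNA of interest is flanked by self-cleaving twister ribozymes. Their cleavage leaves ends that an endogenous RNA ligase joins, giving a stable circular RNA. The feature table picks up one twister-P3 fragment and an iron response element, consistent with this design. The Squash fluorogenic aptamer and the F30 scaffold named in the title are not individually annotated. The circle combines Squash with an IRE derived from ferritin light chain (FTL), a hairpin recognised by iron regulatory proteins.

The associated work concerns RNA nanodevices for controlling aptamer function, but the record does not state this construct's specific role. The sequenced record is 5,585 nt, somewhat shorter than the 5,760 bp listed in the catalogue.
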