Features (pLannotate 1.2.2; 19 found; start..end, strand, type, name):
    161..181     +  CDS            SV40 NLS: nuclear localization signal of SV40 (simian virus 40) large T antigen
    500..583     +  CDS            large T antigen (fragment): large T antigen from SV40 (simian virus 40)
    606..740     +  polyA_signal   SV40 poly(A) signal: SV40 polyadenylation signal
    796..844     +  repeat_region  AAV2 ITR (fragment): inverted terminal repeat of adeno-associated virus serotype 2 inverted
   1009..1597    -  rep_origin     ori: high-copy-number ColE1/pMB1/pBR322/pUC origin of replication
   1768..2628    -  CDS            AmpR: β-lactamase; bla; confers resistance to ampicillin, carbenicillin, and related antibiotics
   2629..2733    -  promoter       AmpR promoter: bla
   2760..3188    +  rep_origin     f1 ori (sequence partly withheld): f1 bacteriophage origin of replication; arrow indicates direction of (+) strand synthesis
   3219..3277    -  CDS            lacZα (fragment): LacZα fragment of β-galactosidase; lacZ fragment
   3312..3433    -  polyA_signal   SV40 poly(A) signal: SV40 polyadenylation signal
   3491..3511    -  misc_feature   MCS (fragment): pUC18/19 multiple cloning site
   3642..3677    -  ncRNA          IRE I: Accession: RF00037 - Iron response element I
   3799..3865    -  ncRNA          twister-P3 (fragment): Accession: RF03154 - type-P3 twister ribozyme
   3913..4153    -  promoter       U6 promoter: RNA polymerase III promoter for human U6 snRNA
   4186..4515    +  promoter       SV40 promoter: SV40 enhancer and early promoter
   4525..5124    +  CDS            PuroR (fragment): puromycin N-acetyltransferase; pac from Streptomyces; confers resistance to puromycin
   5152..5472    +  CDS            ble (fragment): BLE_KLEPN - Experimental evidence at protein level: Swiss-Prot protein existence level 1. Binding protein with a strong affinity to the bleomycin family of antibiotics. Binds to CL990; an antimitotic-antibiotic compound. From Klebsiella pneumoniae.
   5475..5549    +  CDS            small t antigen (fragment): SV40 (simian virus 40) small t antigen
   5551..31      +  intron         small t intron (across the origin): SV40 (simian virus 40) small t antigen intron
>Addgene plasmid #216828 | pAV-puro-U6+27-F30-Tornado-Squash-FTL-IRE | addgene full sequence | sequence record 430552 | Addgene NGS Result
ACTACTGATTCTAATTGTTTGTGTATTTTAGATTCCAACCTATGGAACTGATGAATGGGAGCAGTGGTGG
AATGCCTTTAATGAGGAAAACCTGTTTTGCTCAGAAGAAATGCCATCTAGTGATGATGAGGCTACTGCTG
ACTCTCAACATTCTACTCCTCCAAAAAAGAAGAGAAAGGTAGAAGACCCCAAGGACTTTCCTTCAGAATT
GCTAAGTTTTTTGAGTCATGCTGTGTTTAGTAATAGAACTCTTGCTTGCTTTGCTATTTACACCACAAAG
GAAAAAGCTGCACTGCTATACAAGAAAATTATGGAAAAATATTCTGTAACCTTTATAAGTAGGCATAACA
GTTATAATCATAACATACTGTTTTTTCTTACTCCACACAGGCATAGAGTGTCTGCTATTAATAACTATGC
TCAAAAATTGTGTACCTTTAGCTTTTTAATTTGTAAAGGGGTTAATAAGGAATATTTGATGTATAGTGCC
TTGACTAGAGATCATAATCAGCCATACCACATTTGTAGAGGTTTTACTTGCTTTAAAAAACCTCCCACAC
CTCCCCCTGAACCTGAAACATAAAATGAATGCAATTGTTGTTGTTAACTTGTTTATTGCAGCTTATAATG
GTTACAAATAAAGCAATAGCATCACAAATTTCACAAATAAAGCATTTTTTTCACTGCATTCTAGTTGTGG
TTTGTCCAAACTCATCAATGTATCTTATCATGTCTGGATCGATCCAGGACCTCCCTAACCCTATGACGTA
ATTCACGTCACGACTCCACCCCTCCAGGAACCCCTAGTGATGGAGTTGGCCACTCCCTCTCTGCGCGCTC
GCTCACTGACTCGCTGCGCTCGGTCGTTCGGCTGCGGCGAGCGGTATCAGCTCACTCAAAGGCGGTAATA
CGGTTATCCACAGAATCAGGGGATAACGCAGGAAAGAACATGTGAGCAAAAGGCCAGCAAAAGGCCAGGA
ACCGTAAAAAGGCCGCGTTGCTGGCGTTTTTCCATAGGCTCCGCCCCCCTGACGAGCATCACAAAAATCG
ACGCTCAAGTCAGAGGTGGCGAAACCCGACAGGACTATAAAGATACCAGGCGTTTCCCCCTGGAAGCTCC
CTCGTGCGCTCTCCTGTTCCGACCCTGCCGCTTACCGGATACCTGTCCGCCTTTCTCCCTTCGGGAAGCG
TGGCGCTTTCTCATAGCTCACGCTGTAGGTATCTCAGTTCGGTGTAGGTCGTTCGCTCCAAGCTGGGCTG
TGTGCACGAACCCCCCGTTCAGCCCGACCGCTGCGCCTTATCCGGTAACTATCGTCTTGAGTCCAACCCG
GTAAGACACGACTTATCGCCACTGGCAGCAGCCACTGGTAACAGGATTAGCAGAGCGAGGTATGTAGGCG
GTGCTACAGAGTTCTTGAAGTGGTGGCCTAACTACGGCTACACTAGAAGAACAGTATTTGGTATCTGCGC
TCTGCTGAAGCCAGTTACCTTCGGAAAAAGAGTTGGTAGCTCTTGATCCGGCAAACAAACCACCGCTGGT
AGCGGTGGTTTTTTTGTTTGCAAGCAGCAGATTACGCGCAGAAAAAAAGGATCTCAAGAAGATCCTTTGA
TCTTTTCTACGGGGTCTGACGCTCAGTGGAACGAAAACTCACGTTAAGGGATTTTGGTCATGAGATTATC
AAAAAGGATCTTCACCTAGATCCTTTTAAATTAAAAATGAAGTTTTAAATCAATCTAAAGTATATATGAG
TAAACTTGGTCTGACAGTTACCAATGCTTAATCAGTGAGGCACCTATCTCAGCGATCTGTCTATTTCGTT
CATCCATAGTTGCCTGACTCCCCGTCGTGTAGATAACTACGATACGGGAGGGCTTACCATCTGGCCCCAG
TGCTGCAATGATACCGCGAGACCCACGCTCACCGGCTCCAGATTTATCAGCAATAAACCAGCCAGCCGGA
AGGGCCGAGCGCAGAAGTGGTCCTGCAACTTTATCCGCCTCCATCCAGTCTATTAATTGTTGCCGGGAAG
CTAGAGTAAGTAGTTCGCCAGTTAATAGTTTGCGCAACGTTGTTGCCATTGCTACAGGCATCGTGGTGTC
ACGCTCGTCGTTTGGTATGGCTTCATTCAGCTCCGGTTCCCAACGATCAAGGCGAGTTACATGATCCCCC
ATGTTGTGCAAAAAAGCGGTTAGCTCCTTCGGTCCTCCGATCGTTGTCAGAAGTAAGTTGGCCGCAGTGT
TATCACTCATGGTTATGGCAGCACTGCATAATTCTCTTACTGTCATGCCATCCGTAAGATGCTTTTCTGT
GACTGGTGAGTACTCAACCAAGTCATTCTGAGAATAGTGTATGCGGCGACCGAGTTGCTCTTGCCCGGCG
TCAATACGGGATAATACCGCGCCACATAGCAGAACTTTAAAAGTGCTCATCATTGGAAAACGTTCTTCGG
GGCGAAAACTCTCAAGGATCTTACCGCTGTTGAGATCCAGTTCGATGTAACCCACTCGTGCACCCAACTG
ATCTTCAGCATCTTTTACTTTCACCAGCGTTTCTGGGTGAGCAAAAACAGGAAGGCAAAATGCCGCAAAA
AAGGGAATAAGGGCGACACGGAAATGTTGAATACTCATACTCTTCCTTTTTCAATATTATTGAAGCATTT
ATCAGGGTTATTGTCTCATGAGCGGATACATATTTGAATGTATTTAGAAAAATAAACAAATAGGGGTTCC
GCGCACATTTCCCCGAAAAGTGCCACCTG
[124 nt withheld, positions 2760-2883]
C
[91 nt withheld, positions 2885-2975]
A
[49 nt withheld, positions 2977-3025]
CCTTTGACGTTGGAGTCCACGTTCTTT
[37 nt withheld, positions 3053-3089]
ACCCTATCTCGGTCTATTCTTTTGATTTATAAGGGATTTTGCCGATTTCGGCCTATTGGTTAAAAAATGA
GCTGATTTAACAAAAATTTAACGCGAATTTTAACAAAATATTAACGCTTACAATTTCCATTCGCCATTCA
GGCTGCGCAACTGTTGGGAAGGGCGATCGGTGCGGGCCTCTTCGCTATAACCCGCCATGCTACTTATCTA
CGTAAGACATGATAAGATACATTGATGAGTTTGGACAAACCACAACTAGAATGCAGTGAAAAAAATGCTT
TATTTGTGAAATTTGTGATGCTATTGCTTTATTTGTAACCATTATAAGCTGCAATAAACAAGTTACTAGT
CCTCGGCTCGAGATCGATGCGGTCGCCATATGGATATCGGTAACCGACGTCAAGCTTGCATGCCTGCAGG
TCCTAGTAAAAAGCGCACCGAAGTGCGCTCTAGAGCGTGGACTGTACCCTCCACTTTTATCCGGGCTTGG
GACCGGCATTGGCAGTGTTCTACAGTCCACGCCGACCGCGGCCACTTGCCATGAATGATGGGACCCGTTC
CGTTCAAACACTGTTGAAGCAAGAACGGGACCCATCATCAGAGTATCGGACCGCTACCGCTTAGAGAGTT
TACGGCTCTACTTCCTATCCTAACCCAAACCGTATTATTGGGCTCACCTTGTAGCGGACCGATACACATG
GCAAGCGGCCGCACTCGGCATGGTTAGGCGGTTTCCCGCCCCCTCCCATTTTATCCGGGCTTGGGACCGG
CGAGTGCGGCCCGTCGACTAGTATATGTGCTGCCGAAGCGAGCACGGTGTTTCGTCCTTTCCACAAGATA
TATAAAGCCAAGAAATCGAAATACTTTCAAGTTACGGTAAGCATATGATAGTCCATTTTAAAACATAATT
TTAAAACTGCAAACTACCCAAGAAATTATTACTTTCTACGTCACGTATTTTGTACTAATATCTTTGTGTT
TACAGTCAAATTAATTCTAATTATCTCTCTAACAGCCTTGTATCGTATATGCAAATATGAAGGAATCATG
GGAAATAGGCCCTCTTCCTGCCCGACCTTGGATCCGGCTGTGGAATGTGTGTCAGTTAGGGTGTGGAAAG
TCCCCAGGCTCCCCAGCAGGCAGAAGTATGCAAAGCATGCATCTCAATTAGTCAGCAACCAGGTGTGGAA
AGTCCCCAGGCTCCCCAGCAGGCAGAAGTATGCAAAGCATGCATCTCAATTAGTCAGCAACCATAGTCCC
GCCCCTAACTCCGCCCATCCCGCCCCTAACTCCGCCCAGTTCCGCCCATTCTCCGCCCCATGGCTGACTA
ATTTTTTTTATTTATGCAGAGGCCGAGGCCGCCTCGGCCTCTGAGCTATTCCAGAAGTAGTGAGGAGGCT
TTTTTGGAGGCCTAGGCTTTTGCAAAAAGCTTACCATGACCGAGTACAAGCCCACGGTGCGCCTCGCCAC
CCGCGACGACGTCCCCAGGGCCGTACGCACCCTCGCCGCCGCGTTCGCCGACTACCCCGCCACGCGCCAC
ACCGTCGATCCTGATCGCCACATCGAGCGGGTCACCGAGCTGCAAGAACTCTTCCTCACGCGCGTCGGGC
TCGACATCGGCAAGGTGTGGGTCGCGGACGACGGTGCTGCCGTGGCGGTCTGGACCACGCCGGAGAGCGT
CGAAGCGGGGGCGGTGTTCGCCGAGATCGGCCCGCGCATGGCCGAGTTGAGCGGTTCCCGGCTGGCCGCG
CAGCAACAGATGGAAGGCCTCCTGGCGCCGCACCGGCCCAAGGAGCCCGCGTGGTTCCTGGCCACCGTCG
GCGTCTCGCCCGACCACCAGGGCAAGGGTCTGGGCAGCGCCGTCGTGCTCCCCGGAGTGGAGGCGGCCGA
GCGCGCCGGGGTGCCCGCCTTCCTGGAGACCTCCGCGCCCCGCAACCTCCCCTTCTACGAGCGGCTCGGC
TTCACCGTCACCGCCGACGTCGAGGTGCCCGAAGGACCGCGCACCTGGTGCATGACCCGCAAGCCCGGTG
CCTGACGCCCGCCCCACGACCCGCAGTTCGAAATGACCGACCAAGCGACGCCCAACCTGCCATCACGAGA
TTTCGATTCCACCGCCGCCTTCTATGAAAGGTTGGGCTTCGGAATCGTTTTCCGGGACGCCGGCTGGATG
ATCCTCCAGCGCGGGGATCTCATGCTGGAGTTCTTCGCCCACCCCGGGCTCGATCCCCTCGCGAGTTGGT
TCAGCTGCTGCCTGAGGCTGGACGACCTCGCGGAGTTCTACCGGCAGTGCAAATCCGTCGGCATCCAGGA
AACCAGCAGCGGCTATCCGCGCATCCATGCCCCCGAACTGCAGGAGTGGGGAGGCACGATGGCCGCTTTG
GTCCGGATCTTTGTGAAGGAACCTTACTTCTGTGGTGTGACATAATTGGACAAACTACCTACAGAGATTT
AAAGCTCTAAGGTAAATATAAAATTTTTAAGTGTATAATGTGTTAA
